>Addgene plasmid #241156 | mCherry-pA | addgene full sequence | sequence record 484602 | Addgene NGS Result
ATTTGTCCTACTCAGGAGAGCGTTCACCGACAAACAACAGATAAAACGAAAGGCCCAGTCTTCCGACTGA
GCCTTTCGTTTTATTTGATGCCTGGCAGTTCCCTACTCTCGCGTTAACGCTAGCATGGATGTTTTCCCAG
TCACGACGTTGTAAAACGACGGCCAGTCTTAAGCTCGGGCCCGGTCTCTTCGCGCCACCATGGTGAGCAA
GGGCGAGGAGGATAACATGGCCATCATCAAGGAGTTCATGCGCTTCAAGGTGCACATGGAGGGCTCCGTG
AACGGCCACGAGTTCGAGATCGAGGGCGAGGGCGAGGGCCGCCCCTACGAGGGCACCCAGACCGCCAAGC
TGAAGGTGACCAAGGGTGGCCCCCTGCCCTTCGCCTGGGACATCCTGTCCCCTCAGTTCATGTACGGCTC
CAAGGCCTACGTGAAGCACCCAGCCGACATCCCCGACTACTTGAAGCTGTCCTTCCCCGAGGGCTTCAAG
TGGGAGCGCGTGATGAACTTCGAGGACGGCGGCGTGGTGACCGTGACCCAGGACTCCTCCCTGCAGGACG
GCGAGTTCATCTACAAGGTGAAGCTGCGCGGCACCAACTTCCCCTCCGACGGCCCCGTAATGCAGAAGAA
GACCATGGGCTGGGAGGCCTCCTCCGAGCGGATGTACCCCGAGGACGGCGCCCTGAAGGGCGAGATCAAG
CAGAGGCTGAAGCTGAAGGACGGCGGCCACTACGACGCTGAGGTCAAGACCACCTACAAGGCCAAGAAGC
CCGTGCAGCTGCCCGGCGCCTACAACGTCAACATCAAGTTGGACATCACCTCCCACAACGAGGACTACAC
CATCGTGGAACAGTACGAACGCGCCGAGGGCCGCCACTCCACCGGCGGCATGGACGAGCTGTACAAGTAA
GCTAGAACTATAGTGAGTCGTATTACGTAGATCCAGACATGATAAGATACATTGATGAGTTTGGACAAAC
CACAACTAGAATGCAGTGAAAAAAATGCTTTATTTGTGAAATTTGTGATGCTATTGCTTTATTTGTAACC
ATTATAAGCTGCAATAAACAAGTTAACAACAACAATTGCATTCATTTTATGTTTCAGGTTCAGGGGGAGG
TGTGGGAGGTTTTTTAATTCCTCAAGAGACCTCTAGACCAGCCAGGACAGAAATGCCTCGACTTCGCTGC
TACCCAAGGTTGCCGGGTGACGCACACCGTGGAAACGGATGAAGGCACGAACCCAGTGGACATAAGCCTG
TTCGGTTCGTAAGCTGTAATGCAAGTAGCGTATGCGCTCACGCAACTGGTCCAGAACCTTGACCGAACGC
AGCGGTGGTAACGGCGCAGTGGCGGTTTTCATGGCTTGTTATGACTGTTTTTTTGGGGTACAGTCTATGC
CTCGGGCATCCAAGCAGCAAGCGCGTTACGCCGTGGGTCGATGTTTGATGTTATGGAGCAGCAACGATGT
TACGCAGCAGGGCAGTCGCCCTAAAACAAAGTTAAACATTATGAGGGAAGCGGTGATCGCCGAAGTATCG
ACTCAACTATCAGAGGTAGTTGGCGTCATCGAGCGCCATCTCGAACCGACGTTGCTGGCCGTACATTTGT
ACGGCTCCGCAGTGGATGGCGGCCTGAAGCCACACAGTGATATTGATTTGCTGGTTACGGTGACCGTAAG
GCTTGATGAAACAACGCGGCGAGCTTTGATCAACGACCTTTTGGAAACTTCGGCTTCCCCTGGAGAGAGC
GAGATTCTCCGCGCTGTAGAAGTCACCATTGTTGTGCACGACGACATCATTCCGTGGCGTTATCCAGCTA
AGCGCGAACTGCAATTTGGAGAATGGCAGCGCAATGACATTCTTGCAGGTATCTTCGAGCCAGCCACGAT
CGACATTGATCTGGCTATCTTGCTGACAAAAGCAAGAGAACATAGCGTTGCCTTGGTAGGTCCAGCGGCG
GAGGAACTCTTTGATCCGGTTCCTGAACAGGATCTATTTGAGGCGCTAAATGAAACCTTAACGCTATGGA
ACTCGCCGCCCGACTGGGCTGGCGATGAGCGAAATGTAGTGCTTACGTTGTCCCGCATTTGGTACAGCGC
AGTAACCGGCAAAATCGCGCCGAAGGATGTCGCTGCCGACTGGGCAATGGAGCGCCTGCCGGCCCAGTAT
CAGCCCGTCATACTTGAAGCTAGACAGGCTTATCTTGGACAAGAAGAAGATCGCTTGGCCTCGCGCGCAG
ATCAGTTGGAAGAATTTGTCCACTACGTGAAAGGCGAGATCACCAAGGTAGTCGGCAAATAACCCTCGAG
CCACCCATGACCAAAATCCCTTAACGTGAGTTACGCGTCGTTCCACTGAGCGTCAGACCCCGTAGAAAAG
ATCAAAGGATCTTCTTGAGATCCTTTTTTTCTGCGCGTAATCTGCTGCTTGCAAACAAAAAAACCACCGC
TACCAGCGGTGGTTTGTTTGCCGGATCAAGAGCTACCAACTCTTTTTCCGAAGGTAACTGGCTTCAGCAG
AGCGCAGATACCAAATACTGTTCTTCTAGTGTAGCCGTAGTTAGGCCACCACTTCAAGAACTCTGTAGCA
CCGCCTACATACCTCGCTCTGCTAATCCTGTTACCAGTGGCTGCTGCCAGTGGCGATAAGTCGTGTCTTA
CCGGGTTGGACTCAAGACGATAGTTACCGGATAAGGCGCAGCGGTCGGGCTGAACGGGGGGTTCGTGCAC
ACAGCCCAGCTTGGAGCGAACGACCTACACCGAACTGAGATACCTACAGCGTGAGCTATGAGAAAGCGCC
ACGCTTCCCGAAGGGAGAAAGGCGGACAGGTATCCGGTAAGCGGCAGGGTCGGAACAGGAGAGCGCACGA
GGGAGCTTCCAGGGGGAAACGCCTGGTATCTTTATAGTCCTGTCGGGTTTCGCCACCTCTGACTTGAGCG
TCGATTTTTGTGATGCTCGTCAGGGGGGCGGAGCCTATGGAAAAACGCCAGCAACGCGGCCTTTTTACGG
TTCCTGGCCTTTTGCTGGCCTTTTGCTCACATGTTCTTTCCTGCGTTATCCCCTGATTCTGTGGATAACC
GTATTACCGCCTTTGAGTGAGCTGATACCGCTCGCCGCAGCCGAACGACCGAGCGCAGCGAGTCAGTGAG
CGAGGAAGCGGAAGAGCGCCCAATACGCAAACCGCCTCTCCCCGCGCGTTGGCCGATTCATTAATGCAGC
TGGCACGACAGGTTTCCCGACTGGAAAGCGGGCAGTGAGCGCAACGCAATTAATACGCGTACCGCTAGCC
AGGAAGAGTTTGTAGAAACGCAAAAAGGCCATCCGTCAGGATGGCCTTCTGCTTAGTTTGATGCCTGGCA
GTTTATGGCGGGCGTCCTGCCCGCCACCCTCCGGGCCGTTGCTTCACAACGTTCAAATCCGCTCCCGGCG
G
Features (pLannotate 1.2.2; 11 found; start..end, strand, type, name):
     41..84      +  terminator     rrnB T1 terminator: Escherichia coli rrnB; transcription terminator T1 from the E. coli rrnB gene
    131..167     -  CDS            lacZα (fragment): LacZα fragment of β-galactosidase; lacZ fragment
    200..907     +  CDS            mCherry: mCherry is a basic (constitutively fluorescent) red fluorescent protein published in 2004, derived from Discosoma sp.. It is reported to be a very rapidly-maturing monomer with low acid sensitivity.
    918..935     -  promoter       T7 promoter (fragment): promoter for bacteriophage T7 RNA polymerase
    940..1074    -  polyA_signal   SV40 poly(A) signal: SV40 polyadenylation signal
   1249..1272    +  promoter       Pc promoter (fragment): intI1 (promoter lies within the coding sequence); class 1 integron promoter
   1448..1504    +  CDS            GmR (fragment): gentamycin acetyltransferase; aacC1; confers resistance to gentamycin
   1511..2302    +  CDS            SmR: aminoglycoside adenylyltransferase (Murphy, 1985); aadA; confers resistance to spectinomycin and streptomycin
   2395..2983    +  rep_origin     ori: high-copy-number ColE1/pMB1/pBR322/pUC origin of replication
   3166..3258    +  CDS            lacI (fragment): lac repressor; lacI; The lac repressor binds to the lac operator to inhibit transcription in E. coli. This inhibition can be relieved by adding lactose or isopropyl-β-D-thiogalactopyranoside (IPTG).
   3313..3340    -  terminator     rrnB T2 terminator: transcription terminator T2 from the E. coli rrnB gene
