[The description below was written by a language model from this plasmid's Addgene catalogue record and pLannotate feature annotations shown in this document.]
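Description:
mCherry-pA is a small (about 3.4 kb) bacterial cloning plasmid that serves as a middle entry vector in the mini-Golden subcloning platform, a modular assembly system described in work on improving knock-in genome editing in zebrafish. It is built on the pU6a:sgRNA#8 backbone and is propagated in E. coli through a high-copy ColE1/pUC-type origin of replication. Selection is by spectinomycin, provided by an intact aadA (SmR) aminoglycoside adenylyltransferase gene. Fragments of a class 1 integron Pc promoter and a gentamicin resistance gene lie just upstream of it, apparently remnants of the resistance cassette's origin.

The payload is a promoterless module consisting of the coding sequence for mCherry, a rapidly maturing monomeric red fluorescent protein derived from Discosoma, followed by an SV40 polyadenylation signal. The feature table annotates this signal on the opposite strand from mCherry. The record notes a "TCGC linker" as the modification to the insert; this may relate to how the module is joined to neighbouring parts, although the record does not explain its role, and the cloning sites are listed as unknown. No eukaryotic promoter is annotated, which fits an entry module meant to receive its regulatory or targeting context from other parts during assembly. The cassette is flanked by rrnB T1 and T2 transcription terminators, which would be expected to insulate it from read-through transcription in bacteria. Short lacZα, lacI and T7 promoter fragments appear to be non-functional leftovers from earlier cloning steps.

The plasmid is intended as a building block rather than a stand-alone expression vector, supplying a red fluorescent reporter with a polyA signal for combination with other mini-Golden modules, presumably to build zebrafish knock-in constructs.
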