Addgene plasmid #241156: mCherry-pA
Purpose: Middle entry vector for mini-Golden subcloning platform; mCherry
Depositing lab: Junsu Kang. Depositing organization: University of Wisconsin, Madison. Publication: Advancing knock-in approaches for robust genome editing in zebrafish. Rodriguez-Parks A, Beezley EG, Manna S, Silaban I, Almutawa SI, Cao S, Ahmed H, Guyer M, Baker S, Richards MP, Kang J. Biol Open. 2026 Feb 2:bio.062472. doi: 10.1242/bio.062472. PubMed 41630603.
Backbone
  Vector backbone: pU6a:sgRNA#8
  Vector type: Mini-Golden
Growth in bacteria
  Bacterial resistance: Spectinomycin, 50 μg/mL
  Growth temperature: 37°C
  Growth strain: DH5alpha
  Copy number: Unknown
Gene/Insert
  Gene/Insert name: mCherry
  Species: Synthetic
  Mutation: TCGC linker
  Cloning method: Restriction Enzyme; 5′ cloning site Unknown (unknown if destroyed); 3′ cloning site Unknown (unknown if destroyed)
Terms and licenses: Academic/Nonprofit Terms; Industry Terms: Not Available to Industry
How to cite: mCherry-pA was a gift from Junsu Kang (Addgene plasmid # 241156 ; http://n2t.net/addgene:241156 ; RRID:Addgene_241156)
